Addgene plasmid #46746: pBABE-Puro-KRas*G12V
Purpose: Expresses human oncogenic KRas protein from chimeric cDNA sequence derived primarily from HRAS codons with a KRAS 3' tail. Results in higher than normal exogenous expression of KRas protein.
Depositing lab: Christopher Counter. Depositing organization: Duke University. Publication: Rare codons regulate KRas oncogenesis. Lampson BL, Pershing NL, Prinz JA, Lacsina JR, Marzluff WF, Nicchitta CV, MacAlpine DM, Counter CM. Curr Biol. 2013 Jan 7;23(1):70-5. doi: 10.1016/j.cub.2012.11.031. Epub 2012 Dec 13. PubMed 23246410.
Backbone
  Vector backbone: pBABE-Puro
  Backbone size w/o insert (bp): 5169
  Total vector size (bp): 5741
  Vector type: Mammalian Expression, Retroviral
  Selectable markers: Puromycin
Growth in bacteria
  Bacterial resistance: Ampicillin, 100 μg/mL
  Growth temperature: 37°C
  Growth strain: XL10 Gold
  Copy number: High Copy
Gene/Insert
  Gene/Insert name: KRAS*G12V (alt name: V-Ki-ras2 Kirsten rat sarcoma viral oncogene homolog)
  Species: H. sapiens (human), Synthetic
  Insert size (bp): 591
  Mutation: carries the oncogenic G12V mutation and cDNA is encoded by a chimeric mixture of HRAS and KRAS codons that encode KRas protein
  Entrez Gene: KRAS (a.k.a. 'C-K-RAS, C-K-RAS, CFC2, K-RAS2A, K-RAS2B, K-RAS4A, K-RAS4B, K-Ras, K-Ras 2, KI-RAS, KRAS1, KRAS2, NS, NS3, OES, RALD, RASK2, c-Ki-ras, c-Ki-ras2)
  Tag / fusion protein: FLAG (N terminal on insert)
  Cloning method: Restriction Enzyme; 5′ cloning site BamHI (not destroyed); 3′ cloning site SalI (not destroyed)
  Sequencing primers: 5′ pBABE 5'; 3′ pBABE 3'
Terms and licenses: Academic/Nonprofit Terms; Industry Terms: Not Available to Industry
How to cite: pBABE-Puro-KRas*G12V was a gift from Christopher Counter (Addgene plasmid # 46746)
