[The description below was written by a language model from this plasmid's Addgene catalogue record and pLannotate feature annotations shown in this document.]
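Description:
pBABE-Puro-KRas*G12V is a Moloney murine leukemia virus-based retroviral expression vector built on the pBABE-Puro backbone, about 5.7 kb in total. In bacteria it is maintained as a high-copy plasmid through a ColE1/pUC-type origin and selected with ampicillin via the β-lactamase gene and its native promoter. The retroviral portion is bounded by MMLV long terminal repeats and includes a packaging signal followed by a truncated gag segment lacking its start codon. Together these allow the transcribed genome to be encapsidated when gag, pol and env are supplied in trans by packaging cells. The 5′ LTR also serves as the promoter for the insert after integration into target mammalian cells.

The insert, cloned between BamHI and SalI sites, is a roughly 590 bp synthetic cDNA encoding human KRas with the oncogenic G12V substitution and an N-terminal FLAG epitope. The coding sequence is chimeric: most of it uses HRAS codons, with a KRAS 3′ tail, while still specifying the KRas protein. This explains why automated annotation labels most of the open reading frame as an H-Ras (G12V) fragment, and that label should not be read as meaning HRas is expressed. According to the record, this recoding gives higher than normal exogenous KRas protein expression. Downstream, an SV40 enhancer/early promoter drives puromycin N-acetyltransferase, so transduced or transfected cells can be selected with puromycin. The construct is suited to stable expression of elevated levels of FLAG-tagged oncogenic KRas in mammalian cells, for example in studies of how codon usage influences KRas expression and oncogenic activity.
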