Features (pLannotate 1.2.2; 13 found; start..end, strand, type, name):
      8..477     +  LTR            LTR: long terminal repeat from Moloney murine leukemia virus
    601..875     +  misc_feature   MESV Ψ (fragment): packaging signal of murine embryonic stem cell virus
    934..1353    +  CDS            gag (truncated): truncated Moloney murine leukemia virus (MMLV) gag gene lacking the start codon
   1373..1393    +  CDS            FLAG (fragment): FLAG® epitope tag, followed by an enterokinase cleavage site
   1393..1860    +  CDS            H-Ras (G12V) (fragment): human oncoprotein generated by the G12V mutation in the small GTPase H-Ras
   1973..2302    +  promoter       SV40 promoter: SV40 enhancer and early promoter
   2312..2914    +  CDS            PuroR: puromycin N-acetyltransferase; pac from Streptomyces; confers resistance to puromycin
   3013..3609    +  LTR            LTR: long terminal repeat from Moloney murine leukemia virus
   3618..3664    +  LTR            5' LTR (truncated) (fragment): truncated long terminal repeat from Moloney murine sarcoma virus
   3747..3795    -  CDS            lacI (fragment): lac repressor; lacI; The lac repressor binds to the lac operator to inhibit transcription in E. coli. This inhibition can be relieved by adding lactose or isopropyl-β-D-thiogalactopyranoside (IPTG).
   3981..4572    -  rep_origin     ori: high-copy-number ColE1/pMB1/pBR322/pUC origin of replication
   4750..5613    -  CDS            AmpR: β-lactamase; bla; confers resistance to ampicillin, carbenicillin, and related antibiotics
   5614..5718    -  promoter       AmpR promoter: bla
>Addgene plasmid #46746 | pBABE-Puro-KRas*G12V | depositor full sequence | sequence record 66191 | pBABE-Puro-KRas*G12V sequence 5741 bps
CTGCAGCCTGAATATGGGCCAAACAGGATATCTGTGGTAAGCAGTTCCTGCCCCGGCTCAGGGCCAAGAA
CAGATGGAACAGCTGAATATGGGCCAAACAGGATATCTGTGGTAAGCAGTTCCTGCCCCGGCTCAGGGCC
AAGAACAGATGGTCCCCAGATGCGGTCCAGCCCTCAGCAGTTTCTAGAGAACCATCAGATGTTTCCAGGG
TGCCCCAAGGACCTGAAATGACCCTGTGCCTTATTTGAACTAACCAATCAGTTCGCTTCTCGCTTCTGTT
CGCGCGCTTCTGCTCCCCGAGCTCAATAAAAGAGCCCACAACCCCTCACTCGGGGCGCCAGTCCTCCGAT
TGACTGAGTCGCCCGGGTACCCGTGTATCCAATAAACCCTCTTGCAGTTGCATCCGACTTGTGGTCTCGC
TGTTCCTTGGGAGGGTCTCCTCTGAGTGATTGACTACCCGTCAGCGGGGGTCTTTCATTTGGGGGCTCGT
CCGGGATCGGGAGACCCCTGCCCAGGGACCACCGACCCACCACCGGGAGGTAAGCTGGCCAGCAACTTAT
CTGTGTCTGTCCGATTGTCTAGTGTCTATGACTGATTTTATGCGCCTGCGTCGGTACTAGTTAGCTAACT
AGCTCTGTATCTGGCGGACCCGTGGTGGAACTGACGAGTTCTGAACACCCGGCCGCAACCCTGGGAGACG
TCCCAGGGACTTTGGGGGCCGTTTTTGTGGCCCGACCTGAGGAAGGGAGTCGATGTGGAATCCGACCCCG
TCAGGATATGTGGTTCTGGTAGGAGACGAGAACCTAAAACAGTTCCCGCCTCCGTCTGAATTTTTGCTTT
CGGTTTGGAACCGAAGCCGCGCGTCTTGTCTGCTGCAGCATCGTTCTGTGTTGTCTCTGTCTGACTGTGT
TTCTGTATTTGTCTGAAAATTAGGGCCAGACTGTTACCACTCCCTTAAGTTTGACCTTAGATCACTGGAA
AGATGTCGAGNNNCGGCTCGCTCACAACCAGTCGGTAGATGTCAAGAAGAGACGTTGGGTTACCTTCTGC
TCTGCAGAATGGCCAACCTTTAACGTCGGATGGCCGCGAGACGGCACCTTTAACCGAGACCTCATCACCC
AGGTTAAGATCAAGGTCTTTTCACCTGGCCCGCATGGACACCCAGACCAGGTCCCCTACATCGTGACCTG
GGAAGCCTTGGCTTTTGACCCCCCTCCCTGGGTCAAGCCCTTTGTACACCCTAAGCCTCCGCCTCCTCTT
CTTCCATCCGCGCCGTCTCTCCCCCTTGAACCTCCTCTTTCGACCCCGCCTCAATCCTCCCTTTATCCAG
CCCTCACTCCTTCTCTAGGCGCCGGCCGGATCCGCCATGGACTACAAGGACGACGATGACAAGACGGAAT
ATAAGCTTGTGGTGGTGGGCGCTGTAGGCGTGGGAAAGAGTGCCCTGACCATCCAGCTGATCCAGAACCA
CTTTGTGGACGAATACGACCCCACTATAGAGGATTCCTACCGGAAGCAGGTGGTCATTGATGGGGAGACG
TGCCTGTTGGACATCCTGGATACCGCCGGCCAGGAGGAGTACAGCGCCATGCGGGACCAGTACATGCGCA
CCGGGGAGGGCTTCCTGTGTGTGTTTGCCATCAACAACACCAAGTCTTTTGAGGACATCCACCATTACAG
GGAGCAGATCAAACGGGTGAAGGACTCGGAGGACGTGCCCATGGTGCTGGTGGGGAACAAGTGTGACCTG
CCTTCACGCACTGTGGACACTAAGCAGGCTCAGGACCTCGCCCGAAGCTACGGCATCCCCTTCATCGAGA
CCTCGGCCAAGACCCGGCAGGGAGTGGATGATGCCTTCTATACACTAGTTCGAGAAATTCGAAAACATAA
AGAAAAGATGAGCAAAGACGGTAAAAAGAAGAAAAAGAAGTCAAAGACAAAGTGTGTAATTATGTAAGTC
GACCTGTGGAATGTGTGTCAGTTAGGGTGTGGAAAGTCCCCAGGCTCCCCAGCAGGCAGAAGTATGCAAA
GCATGCATCTCAATTAGTCAGCAACCAGGTGTGGAAAGTCCCCAGGCTCCCCAGCAGGCAGAAGTATGCA
AAGCATGCATCTCAATTAGTCAGCAACCATAGTCCCGCCCCTAACTCCGCCCATCCCGCCCCTAACTCCG
CCCAGTTCCGCCCATTCTCCGCCCCATGGCTGACTAATTTTTTTTATTTATGCAGAGGCCGAGGCCGCCT
CGGCCTCTGAGCTATTCCAGAAGTAGTGAGGAGGCTTTTTTGGAGGCCTAGGCTTTTGCAAAAAGCTTAC
CATGACCGAGTACAAGCCCACGGTGCGCCTCGCCACCCGCGACGACGTCCCCAGGGCCGTACGCACCCTC
GCCGCCGCGTTCGCCGACTACCCCGCCACGCGCCACACCGTCGATCCGGACCGCCACATCGAGCGGGTCA
CCGAGCTGCAAGAACTCTTCCTCACGCGCGTCGGGCTCGACATCGGCAAGGTGTGGGTCGCGGACGACGG
CGCCGCGGTGGCGGTCTGGANNNCCACGCCGGAGAGCGTCGAAGCGGGGGCGGTGTTCGCCGAGATCGGC
CCGCGCATGGCCGAGTTGAGCGGTTCCCGGCTGGCCGCGCAGCAACAGATGGAAGGCCTCCTGGCGCCGC
ACCGGCCCAAGGAGCCCGCGTGGTTCCTGGCCACCGTCGGCGTCTCGCCCGACCACCAGGGCAAGGGTCT
GGGCAGCGCCGTCGTGCTCCCCGGAGTGGAGGCGGCCGAGCGCGCCGGGGTGCCCGCCTTCCTGGAGACC
TCCGCGCCCCGCAACCTCCCCTTCTACGAGCGGCTCGGCTTCACCGTCACCGCCGACGTCGAGTGCCCGA
AGGACCGCGCGACCTGGTGCATGACCCGCAAGCCCGGTGCCTGACGCCCGCCCCACGACCCGCAGCGCCC
GACCGAAAGGAGCGCACGACCCCATGCATCGATAAAATAAAAGATTTTATTTAGTCTCCAGAAAAAGGGG
GGAATGAAAGACCCCACCTGTAGGTTTGGCAAGCTAGCTTAAGTAACGCCATTTTGCAAGGCATGGAAAA
ATACATAACTGAGAATAGAGAAGTTCAGATCAAGGTCAGGAACAGATGGAACAGCTGAATATGGGCCAAA
CAGGATATCTGTGGTAAGCAGTTCCTGCCCCGGCTCAGGGCCAAGAACAGATGGAACAGCTGAATATGGG
CCAAACAGGATATCTGTGGTAAGCAGTTCCTGCCCCGGCTCAGGGCCAAGAACAGATGGTCCCCAGATGC
GGTCCAGCCCTCAGCAGTTTCTAGAGAACCATCAGATGTTTCCAGGGTGCCCCAAGGACCTGAAATGACC
CTGTGCCTTATTTGAACTAACCAATCAGTTCGCTTCTCGCTTCTGTTCGCGCGCTTCTGCTCCCCGAGCT
CAATAAAAGAGCCCACAACCCCTCACTCGGGGCGCCAGTCCTCCGATTGACTGAGTCGCCCGGGTACCCG
TGTATCCAATAAACCCTCTTGCAGTTGCATCCNNNGACTTGTGGTCTCGCTGTTCCTTGGGAGGGTCTCC
TCTGAGTGATTGACTACCCGTCAGCGGGGGTCTTTCATTTCCGACTTGTGGTCTCGCTGCCTTGGGAGGG
TCTCCTCTGAGTGATTGACTACCCGTCAGCGGGGGTCTTCACATGCAGCATGTATCAAAATTAATTTGGT
TTTTTTTCTTAAGTATTTACATTAAATGGCCATAGTTGCATTAATGAATCGGCCAACGCGCGGGGAGAGG
CGGTTTGCGTATTGGCGCTCTTCCGCTTCCTCGCTCACTGACTCGCTGCGCTCGGTCGTTCGGCTGCGGC
GAGCGGTATCAGCTCACTCAAAGGCGGTAATACGGTTATCCACAGAATCAGGGGATAACGCAGGAAAGAA
CATGTGAGCAAAAGGCCAGCAAAAGGCCAGGAACCGTAAAAAGGCCGCGTTGCTGGCGTTTTTCCATAGG
CTCCGCCCCCCTGACGAGCATCACAAAAATCGACGCTCAAGTCAGAGGTGGCGAAACCCGACAGGACTAT
AAAGATACCAGGCGTTTCCCCCTGGAAGCTCCCTCGTGCGCTCTCCTGTTCCGACCCTGCCGCTTACCGG
ATACCTGTCCGCCTTTCTCCCTTCGGGAAGCGTGGCGCTTTCTCATAGCTCACGCTGTAGGTATCTCAGT
TCGGTGTAGGTCGTTCGCTCCAAGCTGGGCTGTGTGCACGAACCCCCCGTTCAGCCCGACCGCTGCGCCT
TATCCGGTAACTATCGTCTTGAGTCCAACCCGGTAAGACACGACTTATCGCCACTGGCAGCAGCCACTGG
TAACAGGATTAGCAGAGCGAGGTATGTAGGCGGTGCTACAGAGTTCTTGAAGTGGTGGCCTAACTACGGC
TACACTAGAAGGACAGTATTTGGTATCTGCGCTCTGCTGAAGCCAGTTACCTTCGGAAAAAGAGTTGGTA
GCTCTTGATCCGGCAAACAAACCACCGCTGGTAGCGGTGGTTTTNNNTTTGTTTGCAAGCAGCAGATTAC
GCGCAGAAAAAAAGGATCTCAAGAAGATCCTTTGATCTTTTCTACGGGGTCTGACGCTCAGTGGAACGAA
AACTCACGTTAAGGGATTTTGGTCATGAGATTATCAAAAAGGATCTTCACCTAGATCCTTTTAAATTAAA
AATGAAGTTTGCGGCCGCAAATCAATCTAAAGTATATATGAGTAAACTTGGTCTGACAGTTACCAATGCT
TAATCAGTGAGGCACCTATCTCAGCGATCTGTCTATTTCGTTCATCCATAGTTGCCTGACTCCCCGTCGT
GTAGATAACTACGATACGGGAGGGCTTACCATCTGGCCCCAGTGCTGCAATGATACCGCGAGACCCACGC
TCACCGGCTCCAGATTTATCAGCAATAAACCAGCCAGCCGGAAGGGCCGAGCGCAGAAGTGGTCCTGCAA
CTTTATCCGCCTCCATCCAGTCTATTAATTGTTGCCGGGAAGCTAGAGTAAGTAGTTCGCCAGTTAATAG
TTTGCGCAACGTTGTTGCCATTGCTACAGGCATCGTGGTGTCACGCTCGTCGTTTGGTATGGCTTCATTC
AGCTCCGGTTCCCAACGATCAAGGCGAGTTACATGATCCCCCATGTTGTGCAAAAAAGCGGTTAGCTCCT
TCGGTCCTCCGATCGTTGTCAGAAGTAAGTTGGCCGCAGTGTTATCACTCATGGTTATGGCAGCACTGCA
TAATTCTCTTACTGTCATGCCATCCGTAAGATGCTTTTCTGTGACTGGTGAGTACTCAACCAAGTCATTC
TGAGAATAGTGTATGCGGCGACCGAGTTGCTCTTGCCCGGCGTCAACACGGGATAATACCGCGCCACATA
GCAGAACTTTAAAAGTGCTCATCATTGGAAAACGTTCTTCGGGGCGAAAACTCTCAAGGATCTTACCGCT
GTTGAGATCCAGTTCGATGTAACCCACTCGTGCACCCAACTGATCTTCAGCATCTTNNNTTACTTTCACC
AGCGTTTCTGGGTGAGCAAAAACAGGAAGGCAAAATGCCGCAAAAAAGGGAATAAGGGCGACACGGAAAT
GTTGAATACTCATACTCTTCCTTTTTCAATATTATTGAAGCATTTATCAGGGTTATTGTCTCATGAGCGG
ATACATATTTGAATGTATTTAGAAAAATAAACAAATAGGGGTTCCGCGCACATTTCCCCGAAAAGTGCCA
C
