>Addgene plasmid #46746 | pBABE-Puro-KRas*G12V | depositor partial sequence | sequence record 66192 | insert FLAG-KRAS*G12V
ATGGACTACAAGGACGACGATGACAAGACGGAATATAAGCTTGTGGTGGTGGGCGCTGTAGGCGTGGGAA
AGAGTGCCCTGACCATCCAGCTGATCCAGAACCACTTTGTGGACGAATACGACCCCACTATAGAGGATTC
CTACCGGAAGCAGGTGGTCATTGATGGGGAGACGTGCCTGTTGGACATCCTGGATACCGCCGGCCAGGAG
GAGTACAGCGCCATGCGGGACCAGTACATGCGCACCGGGGAGGGCTTCCTGTGTGTGTTTGCCATCAACA
ACACCAAGTCTTTTGAGGACATCCACCATTACAGGGAGCAGATCAAACGGGTGAAGGACTCGGAGGACGT
GCCCATGGTGCTGGTGGGGAACAAGTGTGACCTGCCTTCACGCACTGTGGACACTAAGCAGGCTCAGGAC
CTCGCCCGAAGCTACGGCATCCCCTTCATCGAGACCTCGGCCAAGACCCGGCAGGGAGTGGATGATGCCT
TCTATACACTAGTTCGAGAAATTCGAAAACATAAAGAAAAGATGAGCAAAGACGGTAAAAAGAAGAAAAA
GAAGTCAAAGACAAAGTGTGTAATTATGTAA
