>Addgene plasmid #46746 | pBABE-Puro-KRas*G12V | addgene partial sequence | sequence record 69084 | pBabe5 5'-CTTTATCCAGCCCTCAC-3'
CATGGACTACAAGGACGACGATGACAAGACGGAATATAAGCTTGTGGTGGTGGGCGCTGTAGGCGTGGGA
AAGAGTGCCCTGACCATCCAGCTGATCCAGAACCACTTTGTGGACGAATACGACCCCACTATAGAGGATT
CCTACCGGAAGCAGGTGGTCATTGATGGGGAGACGTGCCTGTTGGACATCCTGGATACCGCCGGCCAGGA
GGAGTACAGCGCCATGCGGGACCAGTACATGCGCACCGGGGAGGGCTTCCTGTGTGTGTTTGCCATCAAC
AACACCAAGTCTTTTGAGGACATCCACCATTACAGGGAGCAGATCAAACGGGTGAAGGACTCGGAGGACG
TGCCCATGGTGCTGGTGGGGAACAAGTGTGACCTGCCTTCACGCACTGTGGACACTAAGCAGGCTCAGGA
CCTCGCCCGAAGCTACGGCATCCCCTTCATCGAGACCTCGGCCAAGACCCGGCAGGGAGTGGATGATGCC
TTCTATACACTAGTTCGAGAAATTCGAAAACATAAAGAAAAGATGAGCAAAGACGGTAAAAAGAAGAAAA
AGAAGTCAAAGACAAAGTGTGTAATTATGTAAGTCGACCCTGTGGAATGTGTGTCAGTTAGGGTGTGGAA
AGTCCCCAGGCTCCCCAGCAGGCAGAAGTATGCAAAGCATGCATCTCAATTAGTCAGCAACCAGGTGTGG
AAAGTCCCCAGGCTCCCCAGCAGGCAGAAGTATGCAAAGCATGCATCTCAATTAGTCAGCAACCATAGTC
CCGCCCCTAACTCCGCCCATCCCGCCCCTAACTCCGCCCAGTTCCGCCCATTCTCCGCCCCATGGCTGAC
TAATTTTTT
